>Addgene plasmid #21931 | pGBMCS-SortA | depositor partial sequence | sequence record 10089 | Author sequence
ATGGAGTACAAACTGATCCTGAACGGTAAAACCCTGAAAGGTGAAACCACCACCGAAGCTGTTGACGCTG
CTACCGCGGAAAAAGTTTTCAAACAGTACGCTAACGACAACGGTGTTGACGGTGAATGGACCTACGACGA
CGCTACCAAAACCTTCACGGTAACCGAACATATGGGATCCCAAGCTAAACCTCAAATTCCGAAAGATAAA
TCAAAAGTGGCAGGCTATATTGAAATTCCAGATGCTGATATTAAAGAACCAGTATATCCAGGACCAGCAA
CACCTGAACAATTAAATAGAGGTGTAAGCTTTGCAGAAGAAAATGAATCACTAGATGATCAAAATATTTC
AATTGCAGGACACACTTTCATTGACCGTCCGAACTATCAATTTACAAATCTTAAAGCAGCCAAAAAAGGT
AGTATGGTGTACTTTAAAGTTGGTAATGAAACACGTAAGTATAAAATGACAAGTATAAGAGATGTTAAGC
CAACAGATGTAGAAGTTCTAGATGAACAAAAAGGTAAAGATAAACAATTAACATTAATTACTTGTGATGA
TTACAATGAAAAGACAGGCGTTTGGGAAAAACGTAAAATCTTTGTAGCTACAGAAGTCAAACTCGAGCAC
CACCACCACCACCACTGACCATGGAGTACAAACTGATCCTGAACGGTAAAACCCTGAAAGGTGAAACCAC
CACCGAAGCTGTTGACGCTGCTACCGCGGAAAAAGTTTTCAAACAGTACGCTAACGACAACGGTGTTGAC
GGTGAATGGACCTACGACGACGCTACCAAAACCTTCACGGTAACCGAACATATGGGATCCCAAGCTAAAC
CTCAAATTCCGAAAGATAAATCAAAAGTGGCAGGCTATATTGAAATTCCAGATGCTGATATTAAAGAACC
AGTATATCCAGGACCAGCAACACCTGAACAATTAAATAGAGGTGTAAGCTTTGCAGAAGAAAATGAATCA
CTAGATGATCAAAATATTTCAATTGCAGGACACACTTTCATTGACCGTCCGAACTATCAATTTACAAATC
TTAAAGCAGCCAAAAAAGGTAGTATGGTGTACTTTAAAGTTGGTAATGAAACACGTAAGTATAAAATGAC
AAGTATAAGAGATGTTAAGCCAACAGATGTAGAAGTTCTAGATGAACAAAAAGGTAAAGATAAACAATTA
ACATTAATTACTTGTGATGATTACAATGAAAAGACAGGCGTTTGGGAAAAACGTAAAATCTTTGTAGCTA
CAGAAGTCAAA
