>Addgene plasmid #21931 | pGBMCS-SortA | addgene partial sequence | sequence record 27779 | 21931 with T7-term
CTTCTTTCGGGCTTTGTTAGCAGCCGGATCTCAGTGGTGGTGGTGGTGGTGCTCGAGTTTGACTTCTGTA
GCTACAAAGATTTTACGTTTTTCCCAAACGCCTGTCTTTTCATTGTAATCATCACAAGTAATTAATGTTA
ATTGTTTATCTTTACCTTTTTGTTCATCTAGAACTTCTACATCTGTTGGCTTAACATCTCTTATACTTGT
CATTTTATACTTACGTGTTTCATTACCAACTTTAAAGTACACCATACTACCTTTTTTGGCTGCTTTAAGA
TTTGTAAATTGATAGTTCGGACGGTCAATGAAAGTGTGTCCTGCAATTGAAATATTTTGATCATCTAGTG
ATTCATTTTCTTCTGCAAAGCTTACACCTCTATTTAATTGTTCAGGTGTTGCTGGTCCTGGATATACTGG
TTCTTTAATATCAGCATCTGGAATTTCAATATAGCCTGCCACTTTTGATTTATCTTTCGGAATTTGAGGT
TTAGCTTGGGATCCCATATGTTCGGTTACCGTGAAGGTTTTGGTAGCGTCGTCGTAGGTCCATTCACCGT
CAACACCGTTGTCGTTAGCGTACTGTTTGAAAACTTTTTCCGCGGTAGCAGCGTCAACAGCTTCGGTGGT
GGTTTCACCTTTCAGGGTTTTACCGTTCAGGATCAGTTTGTACTCCATGGTATATCTCCTTCTTAAAGTT
AAACAAAATTATTTCTAGAGGGGAATTGTTATCCGCT
