[The description below was written by a language model from this plasmid's Addgene catalogue record.]
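Description:
pGBMCS-SortA is a bacterial expression plasmid built on the Novagen pET21d backbone (about 5.5 kb without insert) for producing recombinant sortase A in E. coli. It carries ampicillin resistance for selection and is recorded as low copy. The plasmid is maintained in a standard cloning strain, while expression is intended for BL21(DE3) or its derivatives. This fits the pET design, in which transcription of the insert depends on T7 RNA polymerase supplied by the DE3 lysogen. The T7 sequencing primers listed for both ends of the insert point the same way, although the record does not explicitly name the promoter and no feature table is provided.

The insert is a 627 bp fragment cloned between NcoI and XhoI sites, both of which are preserved. It encodes srtA from Staphylococcus aureus strain N315 with amino acids 1–59 deleted. This truncation is generally understood to remove the N-terminal membrane-anchoring region and leave a soluble catalytic domain. The enzyme is fused at its N terminus to GB1, the small, highly soluble B1 domain of protein G that is often used to improve expression and solubility. A backbone-encoded C-terminal His-tag allows purification by immobilised metal affinity chromatography.

Sortase A is a transpeptidase that cleaves a C-terminal sorting motif and joins the resulting acyl intermediate to an N-terminal glycine nucleophile. According to the associated publication title, the enzyme made from this construct was used for sortase-mediated protein ligation, specifically to attach an NMR-invisible solubility enhancement tag to target proteins. The plasmid therefore serves as a source of purified sortase for such ligation and labelling work.
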