Addgene plasmid #21931: pGBMCS-SortA
Depositing lab: Fuyuhiko Inagaki. Depositing organization: Hokkaido University. Publication: Attachment of an NMR-invisible solubility enhancement tag using a sortase-mediated protein ligation method. Kobashigawa Y, Kumeta H, Ogura K, Inagaki F. J Biomol NMR. 2009 Mar . 43(3):145-50. 10.1007/s10858-008-9296-5 PubMed 19140010.
Backbone
  Vector backbone: pET21d
  Backbone manufacturer: Novagen
  Backbone size w/o insert (bp): 5500
  Vector type: Bacterial Expression
Growth in bacteria
  Bacterial resistance: Ampicillin, 100 μg/mL
  Growth temperature: 37°C
  Growth strain: DH5alpha
  Growth instructions: BL-21(DE3) and its derivatives can be used for protein expression.
  Copy number: Low Copy
Gene/Insert
  Gene/Insert name: sortase (alt names: srtA; sortA; sortase A)
  Species: Staphylococcus aureus (strain N315)
  Insert size (bp): 627
  Mutation: deleted amino acids 1-59
  GenBank ID: SA2316
  Entrez Gene: srtA
  Tag / fusion protein: GB1 (N terminal on insert); His-tag (C terminal on backbone)
  Cloning method: Restriction Enzyme; 5′ cloning site NcoI (not destroyed); 3′ cloning site XhoI (not destroyed)
  Sequencing primers: 5′ T7; 3′ T7
Resource information
  A portion of this plasmid was derived from a plasmid made by: We obtained srtA gene from NBRC and cloned it into expression vector.
Terms and licenses: Academic/Nonprofit Terms; Industry Terms: Not Available to Industry
How to cite: pGBMCS-SortA was a gift from Fuyuhiko Inagaki (Addgene plasmid # 21931 ; http://n2t.net/addgene:21931 ; RRID:Addgene_21931)
